Addgene plasmid #166602: pAAV-TRE-DIO-TVA-oG-mCherry
Purpose: Encodes Cre-dependent TVA-oG-mCherry under control of the TRE
Depositing lab: Martin Myers. Depositing organization: University of Michigan. Publication: tTARGIT AAVs mediate the sensitive and flexible manipulation of intersectional neuronal populations in mice. Sabatini PV, Wang J, Rupp AC, Affinati AH, Flak JN, Li C, Olson DP, Myers MG Jr. Elife. 2021 Mar 11;10. pii: 66835. doi: 10.7554/eLife.66835. PubMed 33704065.
Backbone
  Vector backbone: AAV
  Vector type: AAV
Growth in bacteria
  Bacterial resistance: Ampicillin, 100 μg/mL
  Growth temperature: 37°C
  Growth strain: NEB Stable
  Copy number: High Copy
Gene/Insert
  Gene/Insert name: TVA-oG-mCherry
  Species: Synthetic
  Promoter: tetracycline response element
  Cloning method: Restriction Enzyme; 5′ cloning site Unknown (unknown if destroyed)
Terms and licenses: Academic/Nonprofit Terms; Industry Terms: Not Available to Industry
How to cite: pAAV-TRE-DIO-TVA-oG-mCherry was a gift from Martin Myers (Addgene plasmid # 166602 ; http://n2t.net/addgene:166602 ; RRID:Addgene_166602)
