[The description below was written by a language model from this plasmid's Addgene catalogue record and pLannotate feature annotations shown in this document.]
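Description:
pAAV-TRE-DIO-TVA-oG-mCherry is an adeno-associated virus transfer plasmid of about 7.4 kb, built to deliver a payload that requires both a tetracycline transactivator and Cre recombinase for expression. It is maintained in bacteria through a high-copy ColE1/pUC-type origin with ampicillin selection (AmpR under its own bla promoter), and it also carries an f1/M13 phage origin. The expression cassette is flanked by AAV2 inverted terminal repeats, which allow it to be packaged into recombinant AAV particles. In the depositor sequence both ITRs are annotated as full length, whereas in the repository's sequencing result the second ITR is detected only as two short fragments. This may reflect the difficulty of sequencing these repeats or a partial deletion; the record does not resolve which.

Transcription is driven by a tetracycline response element with seven tetO copies joined to a minimal CMV promoter, so the cassette should stay silent unless a Tet transactivator is supplied. Downstream, the coding region sits in the antisense orientation between paired loxP and lox2272 sites (a DIO/FLEx arrangement). Cre inverts it into the sense orientation and locks it there. Once inverted, the reading frame runs TVA (annotated as a fragment of the avian subgroup A Rous sarcoma virus receptor), then mCherry, an F2A ribosomal skipping peptide and a rabies virus glycoprotein, named oG in the construct title. No 2A is annotated between TVA and mCherry, which suggests a fusion. A WPRE and bGH polyadenylation signal follow.

TVA permits entry of EnvA-pseudotyped virus and the glycoprotein complements G-deleted rabies. The construct is therefore suited as a helper for monosynaptic retrograde tracing from intersectionally defined neurons in mice.
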