Features (pLannotate 1.2.2; 24 found; start..end, strand, type, name):
      1..141     -  repeat_region  AAV2 ITR: inverted terminal repeat of adeno-associated virus serotype 2 inverted
    239..284     -  promoter       TRE3GV promoter (fragment): 3rd-generation Tet-responsive promoter that can be activated by binding of Tet-On® 3G, optimized for retroviral and lentiviral vectors
    298..568     +  protein_bind   tetracycline response element: contains seven copies of the tetracycline operator tetO tetracycline repressor TetR
    579..596     +  misc_feature   MCS (fragment): pUC18/19 multiple cloning site
    601..638     +  promoter       minimal CMV promoter: human cytomegalovirus (CMV) immediate early promoter
    732..763     +  misc_feature   MCS (fragment): pUC18/19 multiple cloning site
    773..806     +  protein_bind   loxP: Cre-mediated recombination occurs in the 8-bp core sequence (GCATACAT). Cre recombinase
    817..850     +  protein_bind   lox2272: Cre-mediated recombination occurs in the 8-bp core sequence (GGATACTT). lox2272 sites are compatible with each other, but incompatible with loxP or loxN sites (Lee and Saito, 1988). Cre recombinase
    878..2449    -  CDS            G (sequence partly withheld): GLYCO_RABVP - Experimental evidence at protein level: Swiss-Prot protein existence level 1. Attaches the virus to host cellular receptor, inducing endocytosis of the virion. In the endosome, the acidic pH induces conformational changes in the glycoprotein trimer, which trigger fusion between virus and cell membrane. There is convincing in vitro evidence that the muscular form of the nicotinic acetylcholine receptor (nAChR), the neuronal cell adhesion molecule (NCAM), and the p75 neurotrophin receptor (p75NTR) bind glycoprotein and thereby facilitate rabies virus entry into cells (By similarity
   2450..2515    -  CDS            F2A: 2A peptide from foot-and-mouth disease virus polyprotein Eukaryotic ribosomes fail to insert a peptide bond between the Gly and Pro residues, yielding separate polypeptides.
   2525..3229    -  CDS            mCherry: mCherry is a basic (constitutively fluorescent) red fluorescent protein published in 2004, derived from Discosoma sp.. It is reported to be a very rapidly-maturing monomer with low acid sensitivity.
   3239..3667    -  CDS            RSVR_COTJA (fragment): Experimental evidence at protein level: Swiss-Prot protein existence level 1. Responsible for susceptibility to the retrovirus subgroup A Rous sarcoma virus. From Coturnix japonica (Japanese quail) (Coturnix coturnix japonica).
   3714..3747    -  protein_bind   loxP: Cre-mediated recombination occurs in the 8-bp core sequence (GCATACAT). Cre recombinase
   3758..3791    -  protein_bind   lox2272: Cre-mediated recombination occurs in the 8-bp core sequence (GGATACTT). lox2272 sites are compatible with each other, but incompatible with loxP or loxN sites (Lee and Saito, 1988). Cre recombinase
   3815..4403    +  misc_feature   WPRE: woodchuck hepatitis virus posttranscriptional regulatory element
   4444..4651    +  polyA_signal   bGH poly(A) signal: bovine growth hormone polyadenylation signal
   4674..4814    +  repeat_region  AAV2 ITR: inverted terminal repeat of adeno-associated virus serotype 2 inverted
   4819..4870    -  misc_feature   bom (fragment): basis of mobility region from pBR322
   4889..5269    +  rep_origin     M13 ori (sequence partly withheld): M13 bacteriophage origin of replication; arrow indicates direction of (+) strand synthesis
   5345..5394    -  misc_feature   bom (fragment): basis of mobility region from pBR322
   5496..5531    -  CDS            rop (fragment): Rop protein, which maintains plasmids at low copy number; rop
   5626..5730    +  promoter       AmpR promoter: bla
   5731..6591    +  CDS            AmpR: β-lactamase; bla; confers resistance to ampicillin, carbenicillin, and related antibiotics
   6762..7350    +  rep_origin     ori: high-copy-number ColE1/pMB1/pBR322/pUC origin of replication
>Addgene plasmid #166602 | pAAV-TRE-DIO-TVA-oG-mCherry | depositor full sequence | sequence record 323214 | pAAV-TRE-DIO-TVA-oG-mCherry sequence 7411 bps
CCTGCAGGCAGCTGCGCGCTCGCTCGCTCACTGAGGCCGCCCGGGCAAAGCCCGGGCGTCGGGCGACCTT
TGGTCGCCCGGCCTCAGTGAGCGAGCGAGCGCGCAGAGAGGGAGTGGCCAACTCCATCACTAGGGGTTCC
TGCGGCCGCACGCGAAACAATTCTGCAGGAATTCGGGGCCGCGGAGGCTGGATCGGTCCCGGTGTCTTCT
ATGGAGGTCAAAACAGCGTGGATGGCGTCTCCAGGCGATCTGACGGTTCACTAAACGAGCTCTGCTTATA
TAGGTCGAGTTTACCACTCCCTATCAGTGATAGAGAAAAGTGAAAGTCGAGTTTACCACTCCCTATCAGT
GATAGAGAAAAGTGAAAGTCGAGTTTACCACTCCCTATCAGTGATAGAGAAAAGTGAAAGTCGAGTTTAC
CACTCCCTATCAGTGATAGAGAAAAGTGAAAGTCGAGTTTACCACTCCCTATCAGTGATAGAGAAAAGTG
AAAGTCGAGTTTACCACTCCCTATCAGTGATAGAGAAAAGTGAAAGTCGAGTTTACCACTCCCTATCAGT
GATAGAGAAAAGTGAAAGTCGAGCTCGGTACCCGGGTCGAGTAGGCGTGTACGGTGGGAGGCCTATATAA
GCAGAGCTCGTTTAGTGAACCGTCAGATCGCCTGGAGACGCCATCCACGCTGTTTTGACCTCCATAGAAG
ACACCGGGACCGATCCAGCCTCCGCGGCCCCGAATTCGAGCTCGGTACCCGGGGATCCTCTAGTCGACGT
CGATAACTTCGTATAGCATACATTATACGAAGTTATCCGAATCGCAATAACTTCGTATAGGATACTTTAT
ACGAAGTTATTTGGCGCGTCGAGGCAAGCTTTCATTAGAGCCGTGTCTCGCCCCCAGATTTATGACTTTC
CCAACTGCTGATGATTTTACCGCTCTGGGGTGTGACAGACACTTCTCTACCGGTCCCCCTCAGATTGTGC
TGAGTTGGCTCGGAGCGGTTCACTCGTCGCCAGCAGGTCATCAGGAAAATGATCAGCATGAGAGCAGTCA
GTGCTCCAGCGGAGAGCAGCACGTACTTGCCCCAATTAGGCAGTCCGAGATCGACGCCACTGATCCGTTC
GTGCACGTCGGGCAGGTGGACCTCCACAAAATCTTCGGCCTCGTCGCCGTTTTTGAACACTGTGCTTGGG
TCTGC
[1197 nt withheld, positions 1196-2392]
ACCAAAGCAGAGTGGGAAGACGAGCAGAGGGACGAAGAGGAGAGCCTGTGGGACCATGGGCCCTGGGTTG
GACTCCACGTCTCCCGCCAACTTGAGAAGGTCAAAATTCAAAGTCTGTTTCACTCCGGATCCCTTGTACA
GCTCGTCCATGCCGCCGGTGGAGTGGCGGCCCTCGGCGCGTTCGTACTGTTCCACGATGGTGTAGTCCTC
GTTGTGGGAGGTGATGTCCAACTTGATGTTGACGTTGTAGGCGCCGGGCAGCTGCACGGGCTTCTTGGCC
TTGTAGGTGGTCTTGACCTCAGCGTCGTAGTGGCCGCCGTCCTTCAGCTTCAGCCTCTGCTTGATCTCGC
CCTTCAGGGCGCCGTCCTCGGGGTACATCCGCTCGGAGGAGGCCTCCCAGCCCATGGTCTTCTTCTGCAT
TACGGGGCCGTCGGAGGGGAAGTTGGTGCCGCGCAGCTTCACCTTGTAGATGAACTCGCCGTCCTGCAGG
GAGGAGTCCTGGGTCACGGTCACCACGCCGCCGTCCTCGAAGTTCATCACGCGCTCCCACTTGAAGCCCT
CGGGGAAGGACAGCTTCAAGTAGTCGGGGATGTCGGCGGGGTGCTTCACGTAGGCCTTGGAGCCGTACAT
GAACTGAGGGGACAGGATGTCCCAGGCGAAGGGCAGGGGGCCACCCTTGGTCACCTTCAGCTTGGCGGTC
TGGGTGCCCTCGTAGGGGCGGCCCTCGCCCTCGCCCTCGATCTCGAACTCGTGGCCGTTCACGGAGCCCT
CCATGTGCACCTTGAAGCGCATGAACTCCTTGATGATGGCCATGTTATCCTCCTCGCCCTTGCTCACCCC
ACCCCCCTTGGATGCGCTTTCAAGACTGAAGATGTCAGACCTGCTTTTTGCTTTGGACTTCCCCCATGCA
GCGATACCACCCACAGCTACCAGGCAGCACAGGAGCACTGCAGTGATCAGCATCCACATGCGGCCGTGAT
TCCTGGCTGGCAGAGCACGTCCAGGAGCAGGGGCAGTGGGAGCCTCTGTGCCGTTGTCCGTGGGCACCGC
GGGGATCGCGCTGGTCCCGCAGCCCCACTCGTCCCGCCCGTCGTCGCAGTCGGGGTGTCCGTCGCACAGC
CAGTCCTGCGGGTAACACTCCCCGTGGGCACCGGGCGGCTCCGAGCAGCGGAACTGACCGGGGGGGCAAC
GGGACAAAGAACCGTTACCGGACCCGTTACCGGTCACGTTACCGGGCAGCAGCAGCAGCAGCAGCGCGGG
CAGCAGCCGCGCCATGGTGGCGAATTGCTAGCTAGTTGGCGCGCCAACCTGGCCGGCCTTGATAACTTCG
TATAATGTATGCTATACGAAGTTATCCGAATCGCAATAACTTCGTATAAAGTATCCTATACGAAGTTATC
GAAGATCATCAAGCTTATCGATAATCAACCTCTGGATTACAAAATTTGTGAAAGATTGACTGGTATTCTT
AACTATGTTGCTCCTTTTACGCTATGTGGATACGCTGCTTTAATGCCTTTGTATCATGCTATTGCTTCCC
GTATGGCTTTCATTTTCTCCTCCTTGTATAAATCCTGGTTGCTGTCTCTTTATGAGGAGTTGTGGCCCGT
TGTCAGGCAACGTGGCGTGGTGTGCACTGTGTTTGCTGACGCAACCCCCACTGGTTGGGGCATTGCCACC
ACCTGTCAGCTCCTTTCCGGGACTTTCGCTTTCCCCCTCCCTATTGCCACGGCGGAACTCATCGCCGCCT
GCCTTGCCCGCTGCTGGACAGGGGCTCGGCTGTTGGGCACTGACAATTCCGTGGTGTTGTCGGGGAAATC
ATCGTCCTTTCCTTGGCTGCTCGCCTATGTTGCCACCTGGATTCTGCGCGGGACGTCCTTCTGCTACGTC
CCTTCGGCCCTCAATCCAGCGGACCTTCCTTCCCGCGGCCTGCTGCCGGCTCTGCGGCCTCTTCCGCGTC
TTCGCCTTCGCCCTCAGACGAGTCGGATCTCCCTTTGGGCCGCCTCCCCGCATCGATACCGAGCGCTGCT
CGAGAGATCGATCTGCCTCGACTGTGCCTTCTAGTTGCCAGCCATCTGTTGTTTGCCCCTCCCCCGTGCC
TTCCTTGACCCTGGAAGGTGCCACTCCCACTGTCCTTTCCTAATAAAATGAGGAAATTGCATCGCATTGT
CTGAGTAGGTGTCATTCTATTCTGGGGGGTGGGGTGGGGCAGGACAGCAAGGGGGAGGATTGGGAAGACA
ATAGCAGGCATGCTGGGGACACGTGCGGACCGAGCGGCCGCAGGAACCCCTAGTGATGGAGTTGGCCACT
CCCTCTCTGCGCGCTCGCTCGCTCACTGAGGCCGGGCGACCAAAGGTCGCCCGACGCCCGGGCTTTGCCC
GGGCGGCCTCAGTGAGCGAGCGAGCGCGCAGCTGCCTGCAGGGGCGCCTGATGCGGTATTTTCTCCTTAC
GCATCTGTGCGGTATTTCACACCGCATA
[142 nt withheld, positions 4871-5012]
C
[141 nt withheld, positions 5014-5154]
CCTTTGACGTTGGAGTCCACGTTCTTT
[37 nt withheld, positions 5182-5218]
ACCCTATCTCGGGCTATTCTTTTGATTTATAAGGGATTTTGCCGATTTCGGCCTATTGGTTAAAAAATGA
GCTGATTTAACAAAAATTTAACGCGAATTTTAACAAAATATTAACGTTTACAATTTTATGGTGCACTCTC
AGTACAATCTGCTCTGATGCCGCATAGTTAAGCCAGCCCCGACACCCGCCAACACCCGCTGACGCGCCCT
GACGGGCTTGTCTGCTCCCGGCATCCGCTTACAGACAAGCTGTGACCGTCTCCGGGAGCTGCATGTGTCA
GAGGTTTTCACCGTCATCACCGAAACGCGCGAGACGAAAGGGCCTCGTGATACGCCTATTTTTATAGGTT
AATGTCATGATAATAATGGTTTCTTAGACGTCAGGTGGCACTTTTCGGGGAAATGTGCGCGGAACCCCTA
TTTGTTTATTTTTCTAAATACATTCAAATATGTATCCGCTCATGAGACAATAACCCTGATAAATGCTTCA
ATAATATTGAAAAAGGAAGAGTATGAGTATTCAACATTTCCGTGTCGCCCTTATTCCCTTTTTTGCGGCA
TTTTGCCTTCCTGTTTTTGCTCACCCAGAAACGCTGGTGAAAGTAAAAGATGCTGAAGATCAGTTGGGTG
CACGAGTGGGTTACATCGAACTGGATCTCAACAGCGGTAAGATCCTTGAGAGTTTTCGCCCCGAAGAACG
TTTTCCAATGATGAGCACTTTTAAAGTTCTGCTATGTGGCGCGGTATTATCCCGTATTGACGCCGGGCAA
GAGCAACTCGGTCGCCGCATACACTATTCTCAGAATGACTTGGTTGAGTACTCACCAGTCACAGAAAAGC
ATCTTACGGATGGCATGACAGTAAGAGAATTATGCAGTGCTGCCATAACCATGAGTGATAACACTGCGGC
CAACTTACTTCTGACAACGATCGGAGGACCGAAGGAGCTAACCGCTTTTTTGCACAACATGGGGGATCAT
GTAACTCGCCTTGATCGTTGGGAACCGGAGCTGAATGAAGCCATACCAAACGACGAGCGTGACACCACGA
TGCCTGTAGCAATGGCAACAACGTTGCGCAAACTATTAACTGGCGAACTACTTACTCTAGCTTCCCGGCA
ACAATTAATAGACTGGATGGAGGCGGATAAAGTTGCAGGACCACTTCTGCGCTCGGCCCTTCCGGCTGGC
TGGTTTATTGCTGATAAATCTGGAGCCGGTGAGCGTGGGTCTCGCGGTATCATTGCAGCACTGGGGCCAG
ATGGTAAGCCCTCCCGTATCGTAGTTATCTACACGACGGGGAGTCAGGCAACTATGGATGAACGAAATAG
ACAGATCGCTGAGATAGGTGCCTCACTGATTAAGCATTGGTAACTGTCAGACCAAGTTTACTCATATATA
CTTTAGATTGATTTAAAACTTCATTTTTAATTTAAAAGGATCTAGGTGAAGATCCTTTTTGATAATCTCA
TGACCAAAATCCCTTAACGTGAGTTTTCGTTCCACTGAGCGTCAGACCCCGTAGAAAAGATCAAAGGATC
TTCTTGAGATCCTTTTTTTCTGCGCGTAATCTGCTGCTTGCAAACAAAAAAACCACCGCTACCAGCGGTG
GTTTGTTTGCCGGATCAAGAGCTACCAACTCTTTTTCCGAAGGTAACTGGCTTCAGCAGAGCGCAGATAC
CAAATACTGTCCTTCTAGTGTAGCCGTAGTTAGGCCACCACTTCAAGAACTCTGTAGCACCGCCTACATA
CCTCGCTCTGCTAATCCTGTTACCAGTGGCTGCTGCCAGTGGCGATAAGTCGTGTCTTACCGGGTTGGAC
TCAAGACGATAGTTACCGGATAAGGCGCAGCGGTCGGGCTGAACGGGGGGTTCGTGCACACAGCCCAGCT
TGGAGCGAACGACCTACACCGAACTGAGATACCTACAGCGTGAGCTATGAGAAAGCGCCACGCTTCCCGA
AGGGAGAAAGGCGGACAGGTATCCGGTAAGCGGCAGGGTCGGAACAGGAGAGCGCACGAGGGAGCTTCCA
GGGGGAAACGCCTGGTATCTTTATAGTCCTGTCGGGTTTCGCCACCTCTGACTTGAGCGTCGATTTTTGT
GATGCTCGTCAGGGGGGCGGAGCCTATGGAAAAACGCCAGCAACGCGGCCTTTTTACGGTTCCTGGCCTT
TTGCTGGCCTTTTGCTCACATGT
