Features (pLannotate 1.2.2; 25 found; start..end, strand, type, name):
     19..70      +  misc_feature   bom (fragment): basis of mobility region from pBR322
     75..215     -  repeat_region  AAV2 ITR: inverted terminal repeat of adeno-associated virus serotype 2 inverted
    313..358     -  promoter       TRE3GV promoter (fragment): 3rd-generation Tet-responsive promoter that can be activated by binding of Tet-On® 3G, optimized for retroviral and lentiviral vectors
    372..642     +  protein_bind   tetracycline response element: contains seven copies of the tetracycline operator tetO tetracycline repressor TetR
    653..670     +  misc_feature   MCS (fragment): pUC18/19 multiple cloning site
    675..713     +  promoter       minimal CMV promoter: human cytomegalovirus (CMV) immediate early promoter
    807..838     +  misc_feature   MCS (fragment): pUC18/19 multiple cloning site
    848..881     +  protein_bind   loxP: Cre-mediated recombination occurs in the 8-bp core sequence (GCATACAT). Cre recombinase
    892..925     +  protein_bind   lox2272: Cre-mediated recombination occurs in the 8-bp core sequence (GGATACTT). lox2272 sites are compatible with each other, but incompatible with loxP or loxN sites (Lee and Saito, 1988). Cre recombinase
    953..2524    -  CDS            G (sequence partly withheld): GLYCO_RABVP - Experimental evidence at protein level: Swiss-Prot protein existence level 1. Attaches the virus to host cellular receptor, inducing endocytosis of the virion. In the endosome, the acidic pH induces conformational changes in the glycoprotein trimer, which trigger fusion between virus and cell membrane. There is convincing in vitro evidence that the muscular form of the nicotinic acetylcholine receptor (nAChR), the neuronal cell adhesion molecule (NCAM), and the p75 neurotrophin receptor (p75NTR) bind glycoprotein and thereby facilitate rabies virus entry into cells (By similarity
   2525..2590    -  CDS            F2A: 2A peptide from foot-and-mouth disease virus polyprotein Eukaryotic ribosomes fail to insert a peptide bond between the Gly and Pro residues, yielding separate polypeptides.
   2600..3304    -  CDS            mCherry: mCherry is a basic (constitutively fluorescent) red fluorescent protein published in 2004, derived from Discosoma sp.. It is reported to be a very rapidly-maturing monomer with low acid sensitivity.
   3314..3742    -  CDS            RSVR_COTJA (fragment): Experimental evidence at protein level: Swiss-Prot protein existence level 1. Responsible for susceptibility to the retrovirus subgroup A Rous sarcoma virus. From Coturnix japonica (Japanese quail) (Coturnix coturnix japonica).
   3789..3822    -  protein_bind   loxP: Cre-mediated recombination occurs in the 8-bp core sequence (GCATACAT). Cre recombinase
   3833..3866    -  protein_bind   lox2272: Cre-mediated recombination occurs in the 8-bp core sequence (GGATACTT). lox2272 sites are compatible with each other, but incompatible with loxP or loxN sites (Lee and Saito, 1988). Cre recombinase
   3890..4478    +  misc_feature   WPRE: woodchuck hepatitis virus posttranscriptional regulatory element
   4519..4726    +  polyA_signal   bGH poly(A) signal: bovine growth hormone polyadenylation signal
   4784..4811    -  repeat_region  AAV2 ITR (fragment): inverted terminal repeat of adeno-associated virus serotype 2 inverted
   4840..4867    -  repeat_region  AAV2 ITR (fragment): inverted terminal repeat of adeno-associated virus serotype 2 inverted
   4940..5528    -  rep_origin     ori: high-copy-number ColE1/pMB1/pBR322/pUC origin of replication
   5699..6559    -  CDS            AmpR: β-lactamase; bla; confers resistance to ampicillin, carbenicillin, and related antibiotics
   6560..6664    -  promoter       AmpR promoter: bla
   6759..6794    +  CDS            rop (fragment): Rop protein, which maintains plasmids at low copy number; rop
   6896..6945    +  misc_feature   bom (fragment): basis of mobility region from pBR322
   6946..7401    -  rep_origin     f1 ori (sequence partly withheld): f1 bacteriophage origin of replication; arrow indicates direction of (+) strand synthesis
>Addgene plasmid #166602 | pAAV-TRE-DIO-TVA-oG-mCherry | addgene full sequence | sequence record 329421 | Addgene NGS Result
[18 nt withheld, positions 1-18]
TATGCGGTGTGAAATACCGCACAGATGCGTAAGGAGAAAATACCGCATCAGGCGCCCCTGCAGGCAGCTG
CGCGCTCGCTCGCTCACTGAGGCCGCCCGGGCAAAGCCCGGGCGTCGGGCGACCTTTGGTCGCCCGGCCT
CAGTGAGCGAGCGAGCGCGCAGAGAGGGAGTGGCCAACTCCATCACTAGGGGTTCCTGCGGCCGCACGCG
AAACAATTCTGCAGGAATTCGGGGCCGCGGAGGCTGGATCGGTCCCGGTGTCTTCTATGGAGGTCAAAAC
AGCGTGGATGGCGTCTCCAGGCGATCTGACGGTTCACTAAACGAGCTCTGCTTATATAGGTCGAGTTTAC
CACTCCCTATCAGTGATAGAGAAAAGTGAAAGTCGAGTTTACCACTCCCTATCAGTGATAGAGAAAAGTG
AAAGTCGAGTTTACCACTCCCTATCAGTGATAGAGAAAAGTGAAAGTCGAGTTTACCACTCCCTATCAGT
GATAGAGAAAAGTGAAAGTCGAGTTTACCACTCCCTATCAGTGATAGAGAAAAGTGAAAGTCGAGTTTAC
CACTCCCTATCAGTGATAGAGAAAAGTGAAAGTCGAGTTTACCACTCCCTATCAGTGATAGAGAAAAGTG
AAAGTCGAGCTCGGTACCCGGGTCGAGGTAGGCGTGTACGGTGGGAGGCCTATATAAGCAGAGCTCGTTT
AGTGAACCGTCAGATCGCCTGGAGACGCCATCCACGCTGTTTTGACCTCCATAGAAGACACCGGGACCGA
TCCAGCCTCCGCGGCCCCGAATTCGAGCTCGGTACCCGGGGATCCTCTAGTCGACGTCGATAACTTCGTA
TAGCATACATTATACGAAGTTATCCGAATCGCAATAACTTCGTATAGGATACTTTATACGAAGTTATTTG
GCGCGTCGAGGCAAGCTTTCATTAGAGCCGTGTCTCGCCCCCAGATTTATGACTTTCCCAACTGCTGATG
ATTTTACCGCTCTGGGGTGTGACAGACACTTCTCTACCGGTCCCCCTCAGATTGTGCTGAGTTGGCTCGG
AGCGGTTCACTCGTCGCCAGCAGGTCATCAGGAAAATGATCAGCATGAGAGCAGTCAGTGCTCCAGCGGA
GAGCAGCACGTACTTGCCCCAATTAGGCAGTCCGAGATCGACGCCACTGATCCGTTCGTGCACGTCGGGC
AGGTGGACCTCCACAAAATCTTCGGCCTCGTCGCCGTTTTTGAACACTGTGCTTGGGTCTGC
[1197 nt withheld, positions 1271-2467]
ACCAAAGCAGAGTGGGAAGACGAGCAGAGGGACGAAGAGGAGAGCCTGTGGGACCATGGGCCCTGGGTTG
GACTCCACGTCTCCCGCCAACTTGAGAAGGTCAAAATTCAAAGTCTGTTTCACTCCGGATCCCTTGTACA
GCTCGTCCATGCCGCCGGTGGAGTGGCGGCCCTCGGCGCGTTCGTACTGTTCCACGATGGTGTAGTCCTC
GTTGTGGGAGGTGATGTCCAACTTGATGTTGACGTTGTAGGCGCCGGGCAGCTGCACGGGCTTCTTGGCC
TTGTAGGTGGTCTTGACCTCAGCGTCGTAGTGGCCGCCGTCCTTCAGCTTCAGCCTCTGCTTGATCTCGC
CCTTCAGGGCGCCGTCCTCGGGGTACATCCGCTCGGAGGAGGCCTCCCAGCCCATGGTCTTCTTCTGCAT
TACGGGGCCGTCGGAGGGGAAGTTGGTGCCGCGCAGCTTCACCTTGTAGATGAACTCGCCGTCCTGCAGG
GAGGAGTCCTGGGTCACGGTCACCACGCCGCCGTCCTCGAAGTTCATCACGCGCTCCCACTTGAAGCCCT
CGGGGAAGGACAGCTTCAAGTAGTCGGGGATGTCGGCGGGGTGCTTCACGTAGGCCTTGGAGCCGTACAT
GAACTGAGGGGACAGGATGTCCCAGGCGAAGGGCAGGGGGCCACCCTTGGTCACCTTCAGCTTGGCGGTC
TGGGTGCCCTCGTAGGGGCGGCCCTCGCCCTCGCCCTCGATCTCGAACTCGTGGCCGTTCACGGAGCCCT
CCATGTGCACCTTGAAGCGCATGAACTCCTTGATGATGGCCATGTTATCCTCCTCGCCCTTGCTCACCCC
ACCCCCCTTGGATGCGCTTTCAAGACTGAAGATGTCAGACCTGCTTTTTGCTTTGGACTTCCCCCATGCA
GCGATACCACCCACAGCTACCAGGCAGCACAGGAGCACTGCAGTGATCAGCATCCACATGCGGCCGTGAT
TCCTGGCTGGCAGAGCACGTCCAGGAGCAGGGGCAGTGGGAGCCTCTGTGCCGTTGTCCGTGGGCACCGC
GGGGATCGCGCTGGTCCCGCAGCCCCACTCGTCCCGCCCGTCGTCGCAGTCGGGGTGTCCGTCGCACAGC
CAGTCCTGCGGGTAACACTCCCCGTGGGCACCGGGCGGCTCCGAGCAGCGGAACTGACCGGGGGGGCAAC
GGGACAAAGAACCGTTACCGGACCCGTTACCGGTCACGTTACCGGGCAGCAGCAGCAGCAGCAGCGCGGG
CAGCAGCCGCGCCATGGTGGCGAATTGCTAGCTAGTTGGCGCGCCAACCTGGCCGGCCTTGATAACTTCG
TATAATGTATGCTATACGAAGTTATCCGAATCGCAATAACTTCGTATAAAGTATCCTATACGAAGTTATC
GAAGATCATCAAGCTTATCGATAATCAACCTCTGGATTACAAAATTTGTGAAAGATTGACTGGTATTCTT
AACTATGTTGCTCCTTTTACGCTATGTGGATACGCTGCTTTAATGCCTTTGTATCATGCTATTGCTTCCC
GTATGGCTTTCATTTTCTCCTCCTTGTATAAATCCTGGTTGCTGTCTCTTTATGAGGAGTTGTGGCCCGT
TGTCAGGCAACGTGGCGTGGTGTGCACTGTGTTTGCTGACGCAACCCCCACTGGTTGGGGCATTGCCACC
ACCTGTCAGCTCCTTTCCGGGACTTTCGCTTTCCCCCTCCCTATTGCCACGGCGGAACTCATCGCCGCCT
GCCTTGCCCGCTGCTGGACAGGGGCTCGGCTGTTGGGCACTGACAATTCCGTGGTGTTGTCGGGGAAATC
ATCGTCCTTTCCTTGGCTGCTCGCCTATGTTGCCACCTGGATTCTGCGCGGGACGTCCTTCTGCTACGTC
CCTTCGGCCCTCAATCCAGCGGACCTTCCTTCCCGCGGCCTGCTGCCGGCTCTGCGGCCTCTTCCGCGTC
TTCGCCTTCGCCCTCAGACGAGTCGGATCTCCCTTTGGGCCGCCTCCCCGCATCGATACCGAGCGCTGCT
CGAGAGATCGATCTGCCTCGACTGTGCCTTCTAGTTGCCAGCCATCTGTTGTTTGCCCCTCCCCCGTGCC
TTCCTTGACCCTGGAAGGTGCCACTCCCACTGTCCTTTCCTAATAAAATGAGGAAATTGCATCGCATTGT
CTGAGTAGGTGTCATTCTATTCTGGGGGGTGGGGTGGGGCAGGACAGCAAGGGGGAGGATTGGGAAGACA
ATAGCAGGCATGCTGGGGACACGTGCGGACCGAGCGGCCGCAGGAACCCCTAGTGATGGAGTTGGCCACT
CCCTCTCTGCGCGCTCGCTCGCTCACTGAGGCCGGGCGACCAAAGGTCGCCCGACGCCCGGGCGGCCTCA
GTGAGCGAGCGAGCGCGCAGCTGCCTGCAGGACATGTGAGCAAAAGGCCAGCAAAAGGCCAGGAACCGTA
AAAAGGCCGCGTTGCTGGCGTTTTTCCATAGGCTCCGCCCCCCTGACGAGCATCACAAAAATCGACGCTC
AAGTCAGAGGTGGCGAAACCCGACAGGACTATAAAGATACCAGGCGTTTCCCCCTGGAAGCTCCCTCGTG
CGCTCTCCTGTTCCGACCCTGCCGCTTACCGGATACCTGTCCGCCTTTCTCCCTTCGGGAAGCGTGGCGC
TTTCTCATAGCTCACGCTGTAGGTATCTCAGTTCGGTGTAGGTCGTTCGCTCCAAGCTGGGCTGTGTGCA
CGAACCCCCCGTTCAGCCCGACCGCTGCGCCTTATCCGGTAACTATCGTCTTGAGTCCAACCCGGTAAGA
CACGACTTATCGCCACTGGCAGCAGCCACTGGTAACAGGATTAGCAGAGCGAGGTATGTAGGCGGTGCTA
CAGAGTTCTTGAAGTGGTGGCCTAACTACGGCTACACTAGAAGAACAGTATTTGGTATCTGCGCTCTGCT
GAAGCCAGTTACCTTCGGAAAAAGAGTTGGTAGCTCTTGATCCGGCAAACAAACCACCGCTGGTAGCGGT
GGTTTTTTTGTTTGCAAGCAGCAGATTACGCGCAGAAAAAAAGGATCTCAAGAAGATCCTTTGATCTTTT
CTACGGGGTCTGACGCTCAGTGGAACGAAAACTCACGTTAAGGGATTTTGGTCATGAGATTATCAAAAAG
GATCTTCACCTAGATCCTTTTAAATTAAAAATGAAGTTTTAAATCAATCTAAAGTATATATGAGTAAACT
TGGTCTGACAGTTACCAATGCTTAATCAGTGAGGCACCTATCTCAGCGATCTGTCTATTTCGTTCATCCA
TAGTTGCCTGACTCCCCGTCGTGTAGATAACTACGATACGGGAGGGCTTACCATCTGGCCCCAGTGCTGC
AATGATACCGCGAGACCCACGCTCACCGGCTCCAGATTTATCAGCAATAAACCAGCCAGCCGGAAGGGCC
GAGCGCAGAAGTGGTCCTGCAACTTTATCCGCCTCCATCCAGTCTATTAATTGTTGCCGGGAAGCTAGAG
TAAGTAGTTCGCCAGTTAATAGTTTGCGCAACGTTGTTGCCATTGCTACAGGCATCGTGGTGTCACGCTC
GTCGTTTGGTATGGCTTCATTCAGCTCCGGTTCCCAACGATCAAGGCGAGTTACATGATCCCCCATGTTG
TGCAAAAAAGCGGTTAGCTCCTTCGGTCCTCCGATCGTTGTCAGAAGTAAGTTGGCCGCAGTGTTATCAC
TCATGGTTATGGCAGCACTGCATAATTCTCTTACTGTCATGCCATCCGTAAGATGCTTTTCTGTGACTGG
TGAGTACTCAACCAAGTCATTCTGAGAATAGTGTATGCGGCGACCGAGTTGCTCTTGCCCGGCGTCAATA
CGGGATAATACCGCGCCACATAGCAGAACTTTAAAAGTGCTCATCATTGGAAAACGTTCTTCGGGGCGAA
AACTCTCAAGGATCTTACCGCTGTTGAGATCCAGTTCGATGTAACCCACTCGTGCACCCAACTGATCTTC
AGCATCTTTTACTTTCACCAGCGTTTCTGGGTGAGCAAAAACAGGAAGGCAAAATGCCGCAAAAAAGGGA
ATAAGGGCGACACGGAAATGTTGAATACTCATACTCTTCCTTTTTCAATATTATTGAAGCATTTATCAGG
GTTATTGTCTCATGAGCGGATACATATTTGAATGTATTTAGAAAAATAAACAAATAGGGGTTCCGCGCAC
ATTTCCCCGAAAAGTGCCACCTGACGTCTAAGAAACCATTATTATCATGACATTAACCTATAAAAATAGG
CGTATCACGAGGCCCTTTCGTCTCGCGCGTTTCGGTGATGACGGTGAAAACCTCTGACACATGCAGCTCC
CGGAGACGGTCACAGCTTGTCTGTAAGCGGATGCCGGGAGCAGACAAGCCCGTCAGGGCGCGTCAGCGGG
TGTTGGCGGGTGTCGGGGCTGGCTTAACTATGCGGCATCAGAGCAGATTGTACTGAGAGTGCACCATAAA
ATTGTAAACGTTAATATTTTGTTAAAATTCGCGTTAAATTTTTGTTAAATCAGCTCATTTTTTAACCAAT
AGACCGAAATCGGCAAAATCCCTTATAAATCAAAAGAATAGCCCGAGATAGAGT
[37 nt withheld, positions 7072-7108]
AAAGAACGTGGACTCCAACGTCAAAGG
[141 nt withheld, positions 7136-7276]
G
[46 nt withheld, positions 7278-7323]
A
[77 nt withheld, positions 7325-7401]
